>Addgene plasmid #119163 | p15A_J23108_SpydCas9_CmR | addgene full sequence | sequence record 231640 | Addgene NGS Result
TTCAGAGCAAGAGATTACGCGCAGACCAAAACGATCTCAAGAAGATCATCTTATTAATCAGATAAAATAT
TTCTAGGCTCATGAGCCCGAAGTGGCGAGCCCGATCTTCCCCATCGGTGATGTCGGCGATATAGGCGCCA
GCAACCGCACCTGTGGCGCCGGTGATGCCGGCCACGATGCGTCCGGCGTAGAGGATCTGCTCATGTTTGA
CAGCTTATCATCGATCTGACAGCTAGCTCAGTCCTAGGTATAATGCTAGCCCCGGGAAAAGATCTAAAGA
GGAGAAAGGATCTATGGATAAGAAATACTCAATAGGCTTAGCTATCGGCACAAATAGCGTCGGATGGGCG
GTGATCACTGATGAATATAAGGTTCCGTCTAAAAAGTTCAAGGTTCTGGGAAATACAGACCGCCACAGTA
TCAAAAAAAATCTTATAGGGGCTCTTTTATTTGACAGTGGAGAGACAGCGGAAGCGACTCGTCTCAAACG
GACAGCTCGTAGAAGGTATACACGTCGGAAGAATCGTATTTGTTATCTACAGGAGATTTTTTCAAATGAG
ATGGCGAAAGTAGATGATAGTTTCTTTCATCGACTTGAAGAGTCTTTTTTGGTGGAAGAAGACAAGAAGC
ATGAACGTCATCCTATTTTTGGAAATATAGTAGATGAAGTTGCTTATCATGAGAAATATCCAACTATCTA
TCATCTGCGAAAAAAATTGGTAGATTCTACTGATAAAGCGGATTTGCGCTTAATCTATTTGGCCTTAGCG
CATATGATTAAGTTTCGTGGTCATTTTTTGATTGAGGGAGATTTAAATCCTGATAATAGTGATGTGGACA
AACTATTTATCCAGTTGGTACAAACCTACAATCAATTATTTGAAGAAAACCCTATTAACGCAAGTGGAGT
AGATGCTAAAGCGATTCTTTCTGCACGATTGAGTAAATCAAGACGATTAGAAAATCTCATTGCTCAGCTC
CCCGGTGAGAAGAAAAATGGCTTATTTGGGAATCTCATTGCTTTGTCATTGGGTTTGACCCCTAATTTTA
AATCAAATTTTGATTTGGCAGAAGATGCTAAATTACAGCTTTCAAAAGATACTTACGATGATGATTTAGA
TAATTTATTGGCGCAAATTGGAGATCAATATGCTGATTTGTTTTTGGCAGCTAAGAATTTATCAGATGCT
ATTTTACTTTCAGATATCCTAAGAGTAAATACTGAAATAACTAAGGCTCCCCTATCAGCTTCAATGATTA
AACGCTACGATGAACATCATCAAGACTTGACTCTTTTAAAAGCTTTAGTTCGACAACAACTTCCAGAAAA
GTATAAAGAAATCTTTTTTGATCAATCAAAAAACGGATATGCAGGTTATATTGATGGGGGAGCTAGCCAA
GAAGAATTTTATAAATTTATCAAACCAATTTTAGAAAAAATGGATGGTACTGAGGAATTATTGGTGAAAC
TAAATCGTGAAGATTTGCTGCGCAAGCAACGGACCTTTGACAACGGCTCTATTCCCCATCAAATTCACTT
GGGTGAGCTGCATGCTATTTTGAGAAGACAAGAAGACTTTTATCCATTTTTAAAAGACAATCGTGAGAAG
ATTGAAAAAATCTTGACTTTTCGAATTCCTTATTATGTTGGTCCATTGGCGCGTGGCAATAGTCGTTTTG
CATGGATGACTCGGAAGTCTGAAGAAACAATTACCCCATGGAATTTTGAAGAAGTTGTCGATAAAGGTGC
TTCAGCTCAATCATTTATTGAACGCATGACAAACTTTGATAAAAATCTTCCAAATGAAAAAGTACTACCA
AAACATAGTTTGCTTTATGAGTATTTTACGGTTTATAACGAATTGACAAAGGTCAAATATGTTACTGAAG
GAATGCGAAAACCAGCATTTCTTTCAGGTGAACAGAAGAAAGCCATTGTTGATTTACTCTTCAAAACAAA
TCGAAAAGTAACCGTTAAGCAATTAAAAGAAGATTATTTCAAAAAAATAGAATGTTTTGATAGTGTTGAA
ATTTCAGGAGTTGAAGATAGATTTAATGCTTCATTAGGTACCTACCATGATTTGCTAAAAATTATTAAAG
ATAAAGATTTTTTGGATAATGAAGAAAATGAAGATATCTTAGAGGATATTGTTTTAACATTGACCTTATT
TGAAGATAGGGAGATGATTGAGGAAAGACTTAAAACATATGCTCACCTCTTTGATGATAAGGTGATGAAA
CAGCTTAAACGTCGCCGTTATACTGGTTGGGGACGTTTGTCTCGAAAATTGATTAATGGTATTAGGGATA
AGCAATCTGGCAAAACAATATTAGATTTTTTGAAATCAGATGGTTTTGCCAATCGCAATTTTATGCAGCT
GATCCATGATGATAGTTTGACATTTAAAGAAGACATTCAAAAAGCACAAGTGTCTGGACAAGGCGATAGT
TTACATGAACATATTGCAAATTTAGCTGGTAGCCCTGCTATTAAAAAAGGTATTTTACAGACTGTAAAAG
TTGTTGATGAATTGGTCAAAGTAATGGGGCGGCATAAGCCAGAAAATATCGTTATTGAAATGGCACGTGA
AAATCAGACAACTCAAAAGGGCCAGAAAAATTCGCGAGAGCGTATGAAACGAATCGAAGAAGGTATCAAA
GAATTAGGAAGTCAGATTCTTAAAGAGCATCCTGTTGAAAATACTCAATTGCAAAATGAAAAGCTCTATC
TCTATTATCTCCAAAATGGAAGAGACATGTATGTGGACCAAGAATTAGATATTAATCGTTTAAGTGATTA
TGATGTCGATGCCATTGTTCCACAAAGTTTCCTTAAAGACGATTCAATAGACAATAAGGTCTTAACGCGT
TCTGATAAAAATCGTGGTAAATCGGATAACGTTCCAAGTGAAGAAGTAGTCAAAAAGATGAAAAACTATT
GGAGACAACTTCTAAACGCCAAGTTAATCACTCAACGTAAGTTTGATAATTTAACGAAAGCTGAACGTGG
AGGTTTGAGTGAACTTGATAAAGCTGGTTTTATCAAACGCCAATTGGTTGAAACTCGCCAAATCACTAAG
CATGTGGCACAAATTTTGGATAGTCGCATGAATACTAAATACGATGAAAATGATAAACTTATTCGAGAGG
TTAAAGTGATTACCTTAAAATCTAAATTAGTTTCTGACTTCCGAAAAGATTTCCAATTCTATAAAGTACG
TGAGATTAACAATTACCATCATGCCCATGATGCGTATCTAAATGCCGTCGTTGGAACTGCTTTGATTAAG
AAATATCCAAAACTTGAATCGGAGTTTGTCTATGGTGATTATAAAGTTTATGATGTTCGTAAAATGATTG
CTAAGTCTGAGCAAGAAATAGGCAAAGCAACCGCAAAATATTTCTTTTACTCTAATATCATGAACTTCTT
CAAAACAGAAATTACACTTGCAAATGGAGAGATTCGCAAACGCCCTCTAATCGAAACTAATGGGGAAACT
GGAGAAATTGTCTGGGATAAAGGGCGAGATTTTGCCACAGTGCGCAAAGTATTGTCCATGCCCCAAGTCA
ATATTGTCAAGAAAACAGAAGTACAGACAGGCGGATTCTCCAAGGAGTCAATTTTACCAAAAAGAAATTC
GGACAAGCTTATTGCTCGTAAAAAAGACTGGGATCCAAAAAAATATGGTGGTTTTGATAGTCCAACGGTA
GCTTATTCAGTCCTAGTGGTTGCTAAGGTGGAAAAAGGGAAATCGAAGAAGTTAAAATCCGTTAAAGAGT
TACTAGGGATCACAATTATGGAAAGAAGTTCCTTTGAAAAAAATCCGATTGACTTTTTAGAAGCTAAAGG
ATATAAGGAAGTTAAAAAAGACTTAATCATTAAACTACCTAAATATAGTCTTTTTGAGTTAGAAAACGGT
CGTAAACGGATGCTGGCTAGTGCCGGAGAATTACAAAAAGGAAATGAGCTGGCTCTGCCAAGCAAATATG
TGAATTTTTTATATTTAGCTAGTCATTATGAAAAGTTGAAGGGTAGTCCAGAAGATAACGAACAAAAACA
ATTGTTTGTGGAGCAGCATAAGCATTATTTAGATGAGATTATTGAGCAAATCAGTGAATTTTCTAAGCGT
GTTATTTTAGCAGATGCCAATTTAGATAAAGTTCTTAGTGCATATAACAAACATAGAGACAAACCAATAC
GTGAACAAGCAGAAAATATTATTCATTTATTTACGTTGACGAATCTTGGAGCTCCCGCTGCTTTTAAATA
TTTTGATACAACAATTGATCGTAAACGATATACGTCTACAAAAGAAGTTTTAGATGCCACTCTTATCCAT
CAATCCATCACTGGTCTTTATGAAACACGCATTGATTTGAGTCAGCTAGGAGGTGACTAACTCGAGTAAG
GATCTCCAGGCATCAAATAAAACGAAAGGCTCAGTCGAAAGACTGGGCCTTTCGTTTTATCTGTTGTTTG
TCGGTGAACGCTCTCTACTAGAGTCACACTGGCTCACCTTCGGGTGGGCCTTTCTGCGTTTATACCTAGG
GAGACGTCGGCGCTGCAGGCATGCAAGCTTGGCTGTTTTGGCGGATGAGAGAAGATTTTCAGCCTGATAC
AGATTAAATCAGAACGCAGAAGCGGTCTGATAAAACAGAATTTGCCTGGCGGCAGTAGCGCGGTGGTCCC
ACCTGACCCCATGCCGAACTCAGAAGTGAAACGCCGTAGCGCCGATGGTAGTGTGGGGTCTCCCCATGCG
AGAGTAGGGAACTGCCAGGCATCAAATAAAACGAAAGGCTCAGTCGAAAGACTGGGCCTTTCGTTTTATC
TGTTGTTTGTCGGTGAACGCTCTCCTGAGTAGGACAAATCCGCCGGGAGCGGATTTGAACGTTGCGAAGC
AACGGCCCGGAGGGTGGCGGGCAGGACGCCCGCCATAAACTGCCAGGCATCAAATTAAGCAGAAGGCCAT
CCTGACGGATGGCCTTTTTGCGTTTCTACAAACTCTTTTGTTTATTTTTCTAAATACATTCAAATATGTA
TCCGCTCATGAGACAATAACCCTGATAAATGCTTCAATAATATTGAAAAAGGAAGAGTATGAGTATTCAA
CATTTCCGTGTCGCCCTTATTCCCTTTTTTGCGGCATTTTGCCTTCCTGTTTTTGCTCACCCAGAAACGC
TGGTGAAAGTAAAAGATGCTGAAGATCAGTTGGGTGCAGCAAACTATTAACTGGCGAACTACTTACTCTA
GCTTCCCGGCAACAATTAATAGACTGGATGGAGGCGGATAAAGTTGCAGGACCACTTCTGCGCTCGGCCC
TTCCGGCTGGCTGGTTTATTGCTGATAAATCTGGAGCCGGTGAGCGTGGGTCTCGCGGTATCATTGCAGC
ACTGGGGCCAGATGGTAAGCCCTCCCGTATCGTAGTTATCTACACGACGGGGAGTCAGGCAACTATGGAT
GAACGAAATAGACAGATCGCTGAGATAGGTGCCTCACTGATTAAGCATTGGTAACTGTCAGACCAAGTTT
ACTCATATATACTTTAGATTGATT
[125 nt withheld, positions 5555-5679]
C
[141 nt withheld, positions 5681-5821]
CCTTTGACGTTGGAGTCCACGTTCTTT
[37 nt withheld, positions 5849-5885]
ACCCTATCTCGGGCTATTCTTTTGATTTATAAGGGATTTTGCCGATTTCGGCCTATTGGTTAAAAAATGA
GCTGATTTAACAAAAATTTAACGCGAATTTTAACAAAATATTAACGTTTACAATTTAAAAGGATCTAGGT
GAAGATCCTTTTTGATAATCTCATGACCAAAATCCCTTAACGTGAGTTTTCGTTCCACTGAGCGTCAGAC
CCCGTAGAAAAGATCAAAGGATCTTCTTGAGATCCTTTTTTTCTGCGCGTAATCTGCTGCTTGCAAACAA
AAAAACCACCGCTACCAGCGGTGGTTTGTTTGCCGGATCAAGAGCTACCAACTCTTTTTCCGAAGGTAAC
TGGCTTCAGCAGAGCGCAGATACCAAATACTGTCCTTCTAGTGTAGCCGTAGTTAGGCCACCACTTCAAG
AACTCTGTAGCACCGCCTACATACCTCGCTCTGCTAATCCTGTTACCAGTCAGGCATTTGAGAAGCACAC
GGTCACACTGCTTCCGGTAGTCAATAAACCGGTAAACCAGCAATAGACATAAGCGGCTATTTAACGACCC
TGCCCTGAACCGACGACCGGGTCGAATTTGCTTTCGAATTTCTGCCATTCATCCGCTTATTATCACTTAT
TCAGGCGTAGCAACCAGGCGTTTAAGGGCACCAATAACTGCCTTAAAAAAATTACGCCCCGCCCTGCCAC
TCATCGCAGTACTGTTGTAATTCATTAAGCATTCTGCCGACATGGAAGCCATCACAAACGGCATGATGAA
CCTGAATCGCCAGCGGCATCAGCACCTTGTCGCCTTGCGTATAATATTTGCCCATGGTGAAAACGGGGGC
GAAGAAGTTGTCCATATTGGCCACGTTTAAATCAAAACTGGTGAAACTCACCCAGGGATTGGCTGAGACG
AAAAACATATTCTCAATAAACCCTTTAGGGAAATAGGCCAGGTTTTCACCGTAACACGCCACATCTTGCG
AATATATGTGTAGAAACTGCCGGAAATCGTCGTGGTATTCACTCCAGAGCGATGAAAACGTTTCAGTTTG
CTCATGGAAAACGGTGTAACAAGGGTGAACACTATCCCATATCACCAGCTCACCGTCTTTCATTGCCATA
CGGAATTCCGGATGAGCATTCATCAGGCGGGCAAGAATGTGAATAAAGGCCGGATAAAACTTGTGCTTAT
TTTTCTTTACGGTCTTTAAAAAGGCCGTAATATCCAGCTGAACGGTCTGGTTATAGGTACATTGAGCAAC
TGACTGAAATGCCTCAAAATGTTCTTTACGATGCCATTGGGATATATCAACGGTGGTATATCCAGTGATT
TTTTTCTCCATTTTAGCTTCCTTAGCTCCTGAAAATCTCGATAACTCAAAAAATACGCCCGGTAGTGATC
TTATTTCATTATGGTGAAAGTTGGAACCTCTTACGTGCCGATCAACGTCTCATTTTCGCCAAAAGTTGGC
CCAGGGCTTCCCGGTATCAACAGGGACACCAGGATTTATTTATTCTGCGAAGTGATCTTCCGTCACAGGT
ATTTATTCGGCGCAAAGTGCGTCGGGTGATGCTGCCAACTTACTGATTTAGTGTATGATGGTGTTTTTGA
GGTGCTCCAGTGGCTTCTGTTTCTATCAGCTGTCCCTCCTGTTCAGCTACTGACGGGGTGGTGCGTAACG
GCAAAAGCACCGCCGGACATCAGCGCTAGCGGAGTGTATACTGGCTTACTATGTTGGCACTGATGAGGGT
GTCAGTGAAGTGCTTCATGTGGCAGGAGAAAAAAGGCTGCACCGGTGCGTCAGCAGAATATGTGATACAG
GATATATTCCGCTTCCTCGCTCACTGACTCGCTACGCTCGGTCGTTCGACTGCGGCGAGCGGAAATGGCT
TACGAACGGGGCGGAGATTTCCTGGAAGATGCCAGGAAGATACTTAACAGGGAAGTGAGAGGGCCGCGGC
AAAGCCGTTTTTCCATAGGCTCCGCCCCCCTGACAAGCATCACGAAATCTGACGCTCAAATCAGTGGTGG
CGAAACCCGACAGGACTATAAAGATACCAGGCGTTTCCCCCTGGCGGCTCCCTCGTGCGCTCTCCTGTTC
CTGCCTTTCGGTTTACCGGTGTCATTCCGCTGTTATGGCCGCGTTTGTCTCATTCCACGCCTGACACTCA
GTTCCGGGTAGGCAGTTCGCTCCAAGCTGGACTGTATGCACGAACCCCCCGTTCAGTCCGACCGCTGCGC
CTTATCCGGTAACTATCGTCTTGAGTCCAACCCGGAAAGACATGCAAAAGCACCACTGGCAGCAGCCACT
GGTAATTGATTTAGAGGAGTTAGTCTTGAAGTCATGCGCCGGTTAAGGCTAAACTGAAAGGACAAGTTTT
GGTGACTGCGCTCCTCCAAGCCAGTTACCTCGGTTCAAAGAGTTGGTAGCTCAGAGAACCTTCGAAAAAC
CGCCCTGCAAGGCGGTTTTTTCGTT
Features (pLannotate 1.2.2; 20 found; start..end, strand, type, name):
     77..197     -  CDS            TcR (fragment): tetracycline efflux protein; tet; confers resistance to tetracycline
    207..225     +  promoter       tet promoter (fragment): E. coli promoter for tetracycline efflux protein gene
    227..260     +  promoter       J23119 promoter: bacterial promoter (Registry of Standard Biological Parts BBa J23119)
    294..4398    +  CDS            dCas9 (fragment): catalytically dead mutant of the Cas9 endonuclease from the Streptococcus pyogenes Type II CRISPR/Cas system RNA-guided DNA-binding protein that lacks endonuclease activity due to the D10A mutation in the RuvC catalytic domain and the H840A mutation in the HNH catalytic domain
   4424..4495    +  terminator     rrnB T1 terminator: transcription terminator T1 from the E. coli rrnB gene
   4511..4538    +  terminator     T7Te terminator: phage T7 early transcription terminator
   4563..4580    +  misc_feature   MCS (fragment): pUC18/19 multiple cloning site
   4664..4779    +  ncRNA          5S rRNA: Accession: RF00001 - 5S ribosomal RNA
   4783..4869    +  terminator     rrnB T1 terminator: Escherichia coli rrnB; transcription terminator T1 from the E. coli rrnB gene
   4961..4988    +  terminator     rrnB T2 terminator: transcription terminator T2 from the E. coli rrnB gene
   5007..5098    +  promoter       AmpR promoter: bla
   5099..5218    +  CDS            AmpR (fragment): β-lactamase; bla; confers resistance to ampicillin, carbenicillin, and related antibiotics
   5219..5513    +  CDS            bla(M) (fragment): β-lactamase lacking the signal sequence; bla(M); allows cytosolic expression of β-lactamase
   5556..5936    +  rep_origin     M13 ori (sequence partly withheld): M13 bacteriophage origin of replication; arrow indicates direction of (+) strand synthesis
   6122..6355    +  rep_origin     ori (fragment): high-copy-number ColE1/pMB1/pBR322/pUC origin of replication
   6567..7226    -  CDS            CmR: chloramphenicol acetyltransferase; cat; confers resistance to chloramphenicol
   7227..7329    -  promoter       cat promoter: promoter of the E. coli cat gene encoding chloramphenicol acetyltransferase
   7450..7593    +  mobile_element IS1 (fragment): prokaryotic transposable element IS1
   7712..7767    -  rep_origin     RSF ori (fragment): Plasmids containing the RSF 1030 origin of replication can be propagated in E. coli cells that contain additional plasmids with compatible origins.
   7855..40      -  rep_origin     p15A ori (across the origin): Plasmids containing the medium-copy-number p15A origin of replication can be propagated in E. coli cells that contain a second plasmid with the ColE1 origin.
