[The description below was written by a language model from this plasmid's Addgene catalogue record and pLannotate feature annotations shown in this document.]
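Description:
p15A_J23108_SpydCas9_CmR is a bacterial CRISPR plasmid built on the pBAD33 backbone that expresses the catalytically dead Cas9 of Streptococcus pyogenes. It replicates in E. coli from the p15A origin, which gives a low-to-medium copy number and is compatible with ColE1-type plasmids, so it can be paired with a separate guide RNA or reporter plasmid. Selection is by chloramphenicol, through a complete cat gene driven by its own promoter. The annotation also picks up backbone remnants typical of the pBAD33/pACYC184 lineage: fragments of the tetracycline efflux gene and its promoter, truncated β-lactamase segments behind an AmpR promoter, an M13 phage origin, an IS1 fragment, and short matches to ColE1-type and RSF origins. None of these partial elements is recorded as a functional marker or replicon.

The payload is a roughly 4.1 kb dCas9 open reading frame carrying the D10A (RuvC) and H840A (HNH) substitutions. These abolish DNA cleavage while preserving RNA-guided DNA binding. It is driven by a constitutive synthetic Anderson-series promoter: the plasmid name specifies J23108, whereas the automated annotation labels the element J23119. These family members differ by only a few bases, so the name is probably the better guide. Transcription is stopped by rrnB T1 and T7Te terminators, followed by the backbone's 5S rRNA/rrnB T1–T2 terminator region. No guide RNA cassette is annotated, so the guide must be supplied separately.

The associated work describes an educational module for exploring CRISPR technologies in a cell-free transcription-translation system. This fits use of the plasmid as a dCas9 source for programmable transcriptional repression in such reactions or in E. coli.
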