Addgene plasmid #119163: p15A_J23108_SpydCas9_CmR
Purpose: Expresses S. pyogenes dCas9
Depositing lab: Vincent Noireaux. Publication: An educational module to explore CRISPR technologies with a cell-free transcription-translation system. Collias D, Marshall R, Collins SP, Beisel CL, Noireaux V. Synth Biol (Oxf). 2019 Jan 21;4(1):ysz005. doi: 10.1093/synbio/ysz005. eCollection 2019. PubMed 32995532.
Backbone
  Vector backbone: pBAD33
  Vector type: CRISPR
Growth in bacteria
  Bacterial resistance: Chloramphenicol, 25 μg/mL
  Growth temperature: 37°C
  Growth strain: DH5alpha
  Copy number: Low Copy
Gene/Insert
  Gene/Insert name: dCas9 from S. pyogenes (alt name: SpydCas9)
Resource information
  A portion of this plasmid was derived from a plasmid made by: Dr. Chase Beisel Lab
Terms and licenses: Academic/Nonprofit Terms; Industry Terms: Not Available to Industry
Depositor comments: Leenay et al. 2016 (PMID: 27041224)
How to cite: p15A_J23108_SpydCas9_CmR was a gift from Vincent Noireaux (Addgene plasmid # 119163 ; http://n2t.net/addgene:119163 ; RRID:Addgene_119163)
